>Addgene plasmid #248050 | pHBT-KRAS174 | addgene full sequence | sequence record 493232 | Addgene NGS Result
AATTAATACGACTCACTATAGGGGAATTGTGAGCGGATAACAATTCCCCTCTAGAAATAATTTTGTTTAA
CTTTAAGAAGGAGATATACATATGAAACATCATCATCATCATCACAGCAGCGGCCTGAATGATATTTTTG
AAGCACAAAAAATTGAATGGCATGAAGAAAACCTGTACTTCCAGGGA
[507 nt withheld, positions 188-694]
AAGATGAGCAAAGATGGTTGACTCGAGCACCACCACCACCACCACTGAGATCCGGCTGCTAACAAAGCCC
GAAAGGAAGCTGAGTTGGCTGCTGCCACCGCTGAGCAATAACTAGCATAACCCCTTGGGGCCTCTAAACG
GGTCTTGAGGGGTTTTTTGCTGAAAGGAGGAACTATATCCGGATTGGCGAATGGG
[124 nt withheld, positions 890-1013]
C
[91 nt withheld, positions 1015-1105]
A
[49 nt withheld, positions 1107-1155]
CCTTTGACGTTGGAGTCCACGTTCTTT
[37 nt withheld, positions 1183-1219]
ACCCTATCTCGGTCTATTCTTTTGATTTATAAGGGATTTTGCCGATTTCGGCCTATTGGTTAAAAAATGA
GCTGATTTAACAAAAATTTAACGCGAATTTTAACAAAATATTAACGCTTACAATTTAGGTGGCACTTTTC
GGGGAAATGTGCGCGGAACCCCTATTTGTTTATTTTTCTAAATACATTCAAATATGTATCCGCTCATGAA
TTAATTCTTAGAAAAACTCATCGAGCATCAAATGAAACTGCAATTTATTCATATCAGGATTATCAATACC
ATATTTTTGAAAAAGCCGTTTCTGTAATGAAGGAGAAAACTCACCGAGGCAGTTCCATAGGATGGCAAGA
TCCTGGTATCGGTCTGCGATTCCGACTCGTCCAACATCAATACAACCTATTAATTTCCCCTCGTCAAAAA
TAAGGTTATCAAGTGAGAAATCACCATGAGTGACGACTGAATCCGGTGAGAATGGCAAAAGTTTATGCAT
TTCTTTCCAGACTTGTTCAACAGGCCAGCCATTACGCTCGTCATCAAAATCACTCGCATCAACCAAACCG
TTATTCATTCGTGATTGCGCCTGAGCGAGACGAAATACGCGATCGCTGTTAAAAGGACAATTACAAACAG
GAATCGAATGCAACCGGCGCAGGAACACTGCCAGCGCATCAACAATATTTTCACCTGAATCAGGATATTC
TTCTAATACCTGGAATGCTGTTTTCCCGGGGATCGCAGTGGTGAGTAACCATGCATCATCAGGAGTACGG
ATAAAATGCTTGATGGTCGGAAGAGGCATAAATTCCGTCAGCCAGTTTAGTCTGACCATCTCATCTGTAA
CATCATTGGCAACGCTACCTTTGCCATGTTTCAGAAACAACTCTGGCGCATCGGGCTTCCCATACAATCG
ATAGATTGTCGCACCTGATTGCCCGACATTATCGCGAGCCCATTTATACCCATATAAATCAGCATCCATG
TTGGAATTTAATCGCGGCCTAGAGCAAGACGTTTCCCGTTGAATATGGCTCATAACACCCCTTGTATTAC
TGTTTATGTAAGCAGACAGTTTTATTGTTCATGACCAAAATCCCTTAACGTGAGTTTTCGTTCCACTGAG
CGTCAGACCCCGTAGAAAAGATCAAAGGATCTTCTTGAGATCCTTTTTTTCTGCGCGTAATCTGCTGCTT
GCAAACAAAAAAACCACCGCTACCAGCGGTGGTTTGTTTGCCGGATCAAGAGCTACCAACTCTTTTTCCG
AAGGTAACTGGCTTCAGCAGAGCGCAGATACCAAATACTGTCCTTCTAGTGTAGCCGTAGTTAGGCCACC
ACTTCAAGAACTCTGTAGCACCGCCTACATACCTCGCTCTGCTAATCCTGTTACCAGTGGCTGCTGCCAG
TGGCGATAAGTCGTGTCTTACCGGGTTGGACTCAAGACGATAGTTACCGGATAAGGCGCAGCGGTCGGGC
TGAACGGGGGGTTCGTGCACACAGCCCAGCTTGGAGCGAACGACCTACACCGAACTGAGATACCTACAGC
GTGAGCTATGAGAAAGCGCCACGCTTCCCGAAGGGAGAAAGGCGGACAGGTATCCGGTAAGCGGCAGGGT
CGGAACAGGAGAGCGCACGAGGGAGCTTCCAGGGGGAAACGCCTGGTATCTTTATAGTCCTGTCGGGTTT
CGCCACCTCTGACTTGAGCGTCGATTTTTGTGATGCTCGTCAGGGGGGCGGAGCCTATGGAAAAACGCCA
GCAACGCGGCCTTTTTACGGTTCCTGGCCTTTTGCTGGCCTTTTGCTCACATGTTCTTTCCTGCGTTATC
CCCTGATTCTGTGGATAACCGTATTACCGCCTTTGAGTGAGCTGATACCGCTCGCCGCAGCCGAACGACC
GAGCGCAGCGAGTCAGTGAGCGAGGAAGCGGAAGAGCGCCTGATGCGGTATTTTCTCCTTACGCATCTGT
GCGGTATTTCACACCGCAATGGTGCACTCTCAGTACAATCTGCTCTGATGCCGCATAGTTAAGCCAGTAT
ACACTCCGCTATCGCTACGTGACTGGGTCATGGCTGCGCCCCGACACCCGCCAACACCCGCTGACGCGCC
CTGACGGGCTTGTCTGCTCCCGGCATCCGCTTACAGACAAGCTGTGACCGTCTCCGGGAGCTGCATGTGT
CAGAGGTTTTCACCGTCATCACCGAAACGCGCGAGGCAGCTGCGGTAAAGCTCATCAGCGTGGTCGTGAA
GCGATTCACAGATGTCTGCCTGTTCATCCGCGTCCAGCTCGTTGAGTTTCTCCAGAAGCGTTAATGTCTG
GCTTCTGATAAAGCGGGCCATGTTAAGGGCGGTTTTTTCCTGTTTGGTCACTGATGCCTCCGTGTAAGGG
GGATTTCTGTTCATGGGGGTAATGATACCGATGAAACGAGAGAGGATGCTCACGATACGGGTTACTGATG
ATGAACATGCCCGGTTACTGGAACGTTGTGAGGGTAAACAACTGGCGGTATGGATGCGGCGGGACCAGAG
AAAAATCACTCAGGGTCAATGCCAGCGCTTCGTTAATACAGATGTAGGTGTTCCACAGGGTAGCCAGCAG
CATCCTGCGATGCAGATCCGGAACATAATGGTGCAGGGCGCTGACTTCCGCGTTTCCAGACTTTACGAAA
CACGGAAACCGAAGACCATTCATGTTGTTGCTCAGGTCGCAGACGTTTTGCAGCAGCAGTCGCTTCACGT
TCGCTCGCGTATCGGTGATTCATTCTGCTAACCAGTAAGGCAACCCCGCCAGCCTAGCCGGGTCCTCAAC
GACAGGAGCACGATCATGCGCACCCGTGGGGCCGCCATGCCGGCGATAATGGCCTGCTTCTCGCCGAAAC
GTTTGGTGGCGGGACCAGTGACGAAGGCTTGAGCGAGGGCGTGCAAGATTCCGAATACCGCAAGCGACAG
GCCGATCATCGTCGCGCTCCAGCGAAAGCGGTCCTCGCCGAAAATGACCCAGAGCGCTGCCGGCACCTGT
CCTACGAGTTGCATGATAAAGAAGACAGTCATAAGTGCGGCGACGATAGTCATGCCCCGCGCCCACCGGA
AGGAGCTGACTGGGTTGAAGGCTCTCAAGGGCATCGGTCGAGATCCCGGTGCCTAATGAGTGAGCTAACT
TACATTAATTGCGTTGCGCTCACTGCCCGCTTTCCAGTCGGGAAACCTGTCGTGCCAGCTGCATTAATGA
ATCGGCCAACGCGCGGGGAGAGGCGGTTTGCGTATTGGGCGCCAGGGTGGTTTTTCTTTTCACCAGTGAG
ACGGGCAACAGCTGATTGCCCTTCACCGCCTGGCCCTGAGAGAGTTGCAGCAAGCGGTCCACGCTGGTTT
GCCCCAGCAGGCGAAAATCCTGTTTGATGGTGGTTAACGGCGGGATATAACATGAGCTGTCTTCGGTATC
GTCGTATCCCACTACCGAGATATCCGCACCAACGCGCAGCCCGGACTCGGTAATGGCGCGCATTGCGCCC
AGCGCCATCTGATCGTTGGCAACCAGCATCGCAGTGGGAACGATGCCCTCATTCAGCATTTGCATGGTTT
GTTGAAAACCGGACATGGCACTCCAGTCGCCTTCCCGTTCCGCTATCGGCTGAATTTGATTGCGAGTGAG
ATATTTATGCCAGCCAGCCAGACGCAGACGCGCCGAGACAGAACTTAATGGGCCCGCTAACAGCGCGATT
TGCTGGTGACCCAATGCGACCAGATGCTCCACGCCCAGTCGCGTACCGTCTTCATGGGAGAAAATAATAC
TGTTGATGGGTGTCTGGTCAGAGACATCAAGAAATAACGCCGGAACATTAGTGCAGGCAGCTTCCACAGC
AATGGCATCCTGGTCATCCAGCGGATAGTTAATGATCAGCCCACTGACGCGTTGCGCGAGAAGATTGTGC
ACCGCCGCTTTACAGGCTTCGACGCCGCTTCGTTCTACCATCGACACCACCACGCTGGCACCCAGTTGAT
CGGCGCGAGATTTAATCGCCGCGACAATTTGCGACGGCGCGTGCAGGGCCAGACTGGAGGTGGCAACGCC
AATCAGCAACGACTGTTTGCCCGCCAGTTGTTGTGCCACGCGGTTGGGAATGTAATTCAGCTCCGCCATC
GCCGCTTCCACTTTTTCCCGCGTTTTCGCAGAAACGTGGCTGGCCTGGTTCACCACGCGGGAAACGGTCT
GATAAGAGACACCGGCATACTCTGCGACATCGTATAACGTTACTGGTTTCACATTCACCACCCTGAATTG
ACTCTCTTCCGGGCGCTATCATGCCATACCGCGAAAGGTTTTGCGCCATTCGATGGTGTCCGGGATCTCG
ACGCTCTCCCTTATGCGACTCCTGCATTAGGAAGCAGCCCAGTAGTAGGTTGAGGCCGTTGAGCACCGCC
GCCGCAAGGAATGGTGCATGCAAGGAGATGGCGCCCAACAGTCCCCCGGCCACGGGGCCTGCCACCATAC
CCACGCCGAAACAAGCGCTCATGAGCCCGAAGTGGCGAGCCCGATCTTCCCCATCGGTGATGTCGGCGAT
ATAGGCGCCAGCAACCGCACCTGTGGCGCCGGTGATGCCGGCCACGATGCGTCCGGCGTAGAGGATCGAG
ATCTCGATCCCGCGA
Features (pLannotate 1.2.2; 21 found; start..end, strand, type, name):
      4..22      +  promoter       T7 promoter: promoter for bacteriophage T7 RNA polymerase
     23..47      +  protein_bind   lac operator: The lac repressor binds to the lac operator to inhibit transcription in E. coli. This inhibition can be relieved by adding lactose or isopropyl-β-D-thiogalactopyranoside (IPTG). lac repressor encoded by lacI
     62..84      +  RBS            RBS: efficient ribosome binding site from bacteriophage T7 gene 10 (Olins and Rangwala, 1989)
     98..114     +  CDS            capTEV™ (fragment): composite tag for in vivo biotinylation, TEV protease cleavage, and 6xHis tagging
    167..185     +  CDS            TEV site (fragment): tobacco etch virus (TEV) protease recognition and cleavage site
    191..712     +  CDS            K-Ras (fragment) (sequence partly withheld): human small GTPase proto-oncoprotein
    722..739     +  CDS            9xHis (fragment): 9xHis affinity tag
    749..798     +  CDS            SET1 (fragment): solubility-enhancement tag derived from T7 phage gene 10B
    806..853     +  terminator     T7 terminator: transcription terminator for bacteriophage T7 RNA polymerase
    890..1318    +  rep_origin     f1 ori (sequence partly withheld): f1 bacteriophage origin of replication; arrow indicates direction of (+) strand synthesis
   1371..1428    +  promoter       AmpR promoter (fragment): bla
   1437..2252    -  CDS            KanR: aminoglycoside phosphotransferase; aph(3')-Ia; confers resistance to kanamycin in bacteria or G418 (Geneticin®) in eukaryotes
   2374..2962    +  rep_origin     ori: high-copy-number ColE1/pMB1/pBR322/pUC origin of replication
   3148..3287    -  misc_feature   bom: basis of mobility region from pBR322
   3389..3580    -  CDS            rop: Rop protein, which maintains plasmids at low copy number; rop
   3597..3977    +  CDS            YPB1_ECOLX: Protein predicted: Swiss-Prot protein existence level 4. From Escherichia coli.
   4049..4340    -  CDS            TcR (fragment): tetracycline efflux protein; tet; confers resistance to tetracycline
   4355..4376    -  protein_bind   CAP binding site: CAP binding activates transcription in the presence of cAMP. E. coli catabolite activator protein
   4389..5471    -  CDS            lacI: lac repressor; lacI; The lac repressor binds to the lac operator to inhibit transcription in E. coli. This inhibition can be relieved by adding lactose or isopropyl-β-D-thiogalactopyranoside (IPTG).
   5472..5549    -  promoter       lacI promoter: lacI
   5557..5836    -  CDS            TcR (fragment): tetracycline efflux protein; tet; confers resistance to tetracycline
