[The description below was written by a language model from this plasmid's Addgene catalogue record and pLannotate feature annotations shown in this document.]
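Description:
pHBT-KRAS174 is a bacterial expression plasmid built on the Novagen pET24a backbone for producing a truncated form of human KRAS (residues 1-174 only) in E. coli. It carries a kanamycin resistance gene (aminoglycoside phosphotransferase) for selection and replicates from a pBR322-type ColE1 origin accompanied by the bom region and the rop gene, which keeps copy number low, consistent with the catalogue's low-copy designation. An f1 origin is also present, and short tetracycline-resistance fragments annotated near lacI appear to be pBR322-derived backbone remnants rather than functional markers.

The expression cassette follows the standard pET design: a T7 promoter immediately followed by a lac operator, the phage T7 gene 10 ribosome binding site, the coding region cloned between NdeI and XhoI, and a T7 terminator. The plasmid-borne lacI gene supplies repressor, so transcription stays off until induced with IPTG in a host that provides T7 RNA polymerase; the depositor recommends BL21(DE3) for expression. The encoded protein has an N-terminal His6 tag for metal-affinity purification, an Avi tag that allows site-specific enzymatic biotinylation, and a TEV protease site for removing the tags, followed by KRAS 1-174. The feature table also detects a His-tag fragment just downstream of the KRAS sequence, which corresponds to the vector's optional C-terminal His tag after the XhoI site; the record describes only N-terminal tags and does not say whether this segment is translated. The sequenced record is 5,854 nt, close to the stated total size. Biotinylatable, purified KRAS of this kind suits immobilisation and binding assays; the associated work concerns a pan-RAS monobody targeting the Switch I/II pocket.
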