Addgene plasmid #248050: pHBT-KRAS174
Purpose: To express His6 tag-Avi tag-TEV cleavage site-KRAS (residues 1-174) in E. coli, under the T7 promoter.
Depositing lab: Shohei Koide. Depositing organization: NYU Grossman School of Medicine. Publication: Inhibition of RAS-driven signaling and tumorigenesis with a pan-RAS monobody targeting the Switch I/II pocket. Wallon L, Khan I, Teng KW, Koide A, Zuberi M, Li J, Ketavarapu G, Traaseth NJ, O'Bryan JP, Koide S. Proc Natl Acad Sci U S A. 2022 Oct 25;119(43):e2204481119. doi: 10.1073/pnas.2204481119. Epub 2022 Oct 17. PubMed 36252024.
Backbone
  Vector backbone: pET24a
  Backbone manufacturer: Novagen
  Backbone size w/o insert (bp): 5233
  Total vector size (bp): 5858
  Vector type: Bacterial Expression
Growth in bacteria
  Bacterial resistance: Kanamycin, 30 μg/mL
  Growth temperature: 37°C
  Growth strain: DH5alpha
  Growth instructions: Depositing lab recommends using E. coli strain BL21(DE3) as a host for protein expression.
  Copy number: Low Copy
Gene/Insert
  Gene/Insert name: KRAS
  Species: H. sapiens (human)
  Insert size (bp): 625
  Mutation: includes aa 1-174 only
  Entrez Gene: KRAS (a.k.a. 'C-K-RAS, C-K-RAS, CFC2, K-RAS2A, K-RAS2B, K-RAS4A, K-RAS4B, K-Ras, K-Ras 2, KI-RAS, KRAS1, KRAS2, NS, NS3, OES, RALD, RASK2, c-Ki-ras, c-Ki-ras2)
  Promoter: T7
  Tag / fusion protein: His6 tag-Avi tag-TEV cleavage site (N terminal on insert)
  Cloning method: Restriction Enzyme; 5′ cloning site NdeI (not destroyed); 3′ cloning site XhoI (not destroyed)
  Sequencing primers: 5′ T7 promoter; 3′ T7 terminator
Terms and licenses: Academic/Nonprofit Terms; Industry Terms: Not Available to Industry
How to cite: pHBT-KRAS174 was a gift from Shohei Koide (Addgene plasmid # 248050 ; http://n2t.net/addgene:248050 ; RRID:Addgene_248050)
